>Addgene plasmid #187872 | pEA106 | addgene full sequence | sequence record 368900 | Addgene NGS Result
GAATTCATTAAAGAGGAGAAAACGCGTATGGTGAGCAAGGGCGAGGAGGATAACATGGCCATCATCAAGG
AGTTCATGCGCTTCAAGGTGCACATGGAGGGCTCCGTGAACGGCCACGAGTTCGAGATCGAGGGCGAGGG
CGAGGGCCGCCCCTACGAGGGCACCCAGACCGCCAAGCTGAAGGTGACCAAGGGTGGCCCCCTGCCCTTC
GCCTGGGACATCCTGTCCCCTCAGTTCATGTACGGCTCCAAGGCCTACGTGAAGCACCCCGCCGACATCC
CCGACTACTTGAAGCTGTCCTTCCCCGAGGGCTTCAAGTGGGAGCGCGTGATGAACTTCGAGGACGGCGG
CGTGGTGACCGTGACCCAGGACTCCTCCCTGCAGGACGGCGAGTTCATCTACAAGGTGAAGCTGCGCGGC
ACCAACTTCCCCTCCGACGGCCCCGTAATGCAGAAGAAGACCATGGGCTGGGAGGCCTCCTCCGAGCGGA
TGTACCCCGAGGACGGCGCCCTGAAGGGCGAGATCAAGCAGAGGCTGAAGCTGAAGGACGGCGGCCACTA
CGACGCTGAGGTCAAGACCACCTACAAGGCCAAGAAGCCCGTGCAGCTGCCCGGCGCCTACAACGTCAAC
ATCAAGTTGGACATCACCTCCCACAACGAGGACTACACCATCGTGGAACAGTACGAACGCGCCGAGGGCC
GCCACTCCACCGGCGGCATGGAGGAGCTGTACAGATCTTAAAAGCTTTAAGGATCTCAAATAAAACGAAA
GGCTCAGTCGAAAGACTGGGCCTTTCGTTTTATCTGTTGTTTGTCGGTGAACGCTCTCCGCAGAAAGGCC
CACCCGAAGGTGAGCCGCATGCCAACCACAGGGTTCCCCTCGGGATCAAAGTACTTTAAAGTACTTTAAA
GTACTTTAAAGTACTTTGATCCAACCCCTCCGCTGCTATAGTGCAGTCGGCTTCTGACGTTCAGTGCAGC
CGTCTTCTGAAAACGACATGTCGCACAAGTCCTAAGTTACGCGACAGGCTGCCGCCCTGCCCTTTTCCTG
GCGTTTTCTTGTCGCGTGTTTTAGTCGCATAAAGTAGAATACTTGCGACTAGAACCGGAGACATTACGCC
ATGAACAAGAGCGCCGCCGCTGGCCTGCTGGGCTATGCCCGCGTCAGCACCGACGACCAGGACTTGACCA
ACCAACGGGCCGAACTGCACGCGGCCGGCTGCACCAAGCTGTTTTCCGAGAAGATCACCGGCACCAGGCG
CGACCGCCCGGAGCTGGCCAGGATGCTTGACCACCTACGCCCTGGCGACGTTGTGACAGTGACCAGGCTA
GACCGCCTGGCCCGCAGCACCCGCGACCTACTGGACATTGCCGAGCGCATCCAGGAGGCCGGCGCGGGCC
TGCGTAGCCTGGCAGAGCCGTGGGCCGACACCACCACGCCGGCCGGCCGCATGGTGTTGACCGTGTTCGC
CGGCATTGCCGAGTTCGAGCGTTCCCTAATCATCGACCGCACCCGGAGCGGGCGCGAGGCCGCCAAGGCC
CGAGGCGTGAAGTTTGGCCCCCGCCCTACCCTCACCCCGGCACAGATCGCGCACGCCCGCGAGCTGATCG
ACCAGGAAGGCCGCACCGTGAAAGAGGCGGCTGCACTGCTTGGCGTGCATCGCTCGACCCTGTACCGCGC
ACTTGAGCGCAGCGAGGAAGTGACGCCCACCGAGGCCAGGCGGCGCGGTGCCTTCCGTGAGGACGCATTG
ACCGAGGCCGACGCCCTGGCGGCCGCCGAGAATGAACGCCAAGAGGAACAAGCATGAAACCGCACCAGGA
CGGCCAGGACGAACCGTTTTTCATTACCGAAGAGATCGAGGCGGAGATGATCGCGGCCGGGTACGTGTTC
GAGCCGCCCGCGCACGTCTCAACCGTGCGGCTGCATGAAATCCTGGCCGGTTTGTCTGATGCCAAGCTGG
CGGCCTGGCCGGCCAGCTTGGCCGCTGAAGAAACCGAGCGCCGCCGTCTAAAAAGGTGATGTGTATTTGA
GTAAAACAGCTTGCGTCATGCGGTCGCTGCGTATATGATGCGATGAGTAAATAAACAAATACGCAAGGGG
AACGCATGAAGGTTATCGCTGTACTTAACCAGAAAGGCGGGTCAGGCAAGACGACCATCGCAACCCATCT
AGCCCGCGCCCTGCAACTCGCCGGGGCCGATGTTCTGTTAGTCGATTCCGATCCCCAGGGCAGTGCCCGC
GATTGGGCGGCCGTGCGGGAAGATCAACCGCTAACCGTTGTCGGCATCGACCGCCCGACGATTGACCGCG
ACGTGAAGGCCATCGGCCGGCGCGACTTCGTAGTGATCGACGGAGCGCCCCAGGCGGCGGACTTGGCTGT
GTCCGCGATCAAGGCAGCCGACTTCGTGCTGATTCCGGTGCAGCCAAGCCCTTACGACATATGGGCCACC
GCCGACCTGGTGGAGCTGGTTAAGCAGCGCATTGAGGTCACGGATGGAAGGCTACAAGCGGCCTTTGTCG
TGTCGCGGGCGATCAAAGGCACGCGCATCGGCGGTGAGGTTGCCGAGGCGCTGGCCGGGTACGAGCTGCC
CATTCTTGAGTCCCGTATCACGCAGCGCGTGAGCTACCCAGGCACTGCCGCCGCCGGCACAACCGTTCTT
GAATCAGAACCCGAGGGCGACGCTGCCCGCGAGGTCCAGGCGCTGGCCGCTGAAATTAAATCAAAACTCA
TTTGAGTTAATGAGGTAAAGAGAAAATGAGCAAAAGCACAAACACGCTAAGTGCCGGCCGTCCGAGCGCA
CGCAGCAGCAAGGCTGCAACGTTGGCCAGCCTGGCAGACACGCCAGCCATGAAGCGGGTCAACTTTCAGT
TGCCGGCGGAGGATCACACCAAGCTGAAGATGTACGCGGTACGCCAAGGCAAGACCATTACCGAGCTGCT
ATCTGAATACATCGCGCAGCTACCAGAGTAAATGAGCAAATGAATAAATGAGTAGATGAATTTTAGCGGC
TAAAGGAGGCGGCATGGAAAATCAAGAACAACCAGGCACCGACGCCGTGGAATGCCCCATGTGTGGAGGA
ACGGGCGGTTGGCCAGGCGTAAGCGGCTGGGTTGTCTGCCGGCCCTGCAATGGCACTGGAACCCCCAAGC
CCGAGGAATCGGCGTGAGCGGTCGCAAACCATCCGGCCCGGTACAAATCGGCGCGGCGCTGGGTGATGAC
CTGGTGGAGAAGTTGAAGGCCGCGCAGGCCGCCCAGCGGCAACGCATCGAGGCAGAAGCACGCCCCGGTG
AATCGTGGCAAGCGGCCGCTGATCGAATCCGCAAAGAATCCCGGCAACCGCCGGCAGCCGGTGCGCCGTC
GATTAGGAAGCCGCCCAAGGGCGACGAGCAACCAGATTTTTTCGTTCCGATGCTCTATGACGTGGGCACC
CGCGATAGTCGCAGCATCATGGACGTGGCCGTTTTCCGTCTGTCGAAGCGTGACCGACGAGCTGGCGAGG
TGATCCGCTACGAGCTTCCAGACGGGCACGTAGAGGTTTCCGCAGGGCCGGCCGGCATGGCCAGTGTGTG
GGATTACGACCTGGTACTGATGGCGGTTTCCCATCTAACCGAATCCATGAACCGATACCGGGAAGGGAAG
GGAGACAAGCCCGGCCGCGTGTTCCGTCCACACGTTGCGGACGTACTCAAGTTCTGCCGGCGAGCCGATG
GCGGAAAGCAGAAAGACGACCTGGTAGAAACCTGCATTCGGTTAAACACCACGCACGTTGCCATGCAGCG
TACGAAGAAGGCCAAGAACGGCCGCCTGGTGACGGTATCCGAGGGTGAAGCCTTGATTAGCCGCTACAAG
ATCGTAAAGAGCGAAACCGGGCGGCCGGAGTACATCGAGATCGAGCTAGCTGATTGGATGTACCGCGAGA
TCACAGAAGGCAAGAACCCGGACGTGCTGACGGTTCACCCCGATTACTTTTTGATCGATCCCGGCATCGG
CCGTTTTCTCTACCGCCTGGCACGCCGCGCCGCAGGCAAGGCAGAAGCCAGATGGTTGTTCAAGACGATC
TACGAACGCAGTGGCAGCGCCGGAGAGTTCAAGAAGTTCTGTTTCACCGTGCGCAAGCTGATCGGGTCAA
ATGACCTGCCGGAGTACGATTTGAAGGAGGAGGCGGGGCAGGCTGGCCCGATCCTAGTCATGCGCTACCG
CAACCTGATCGAGGGCGAAGCATCCGCCGGTTCCTAATGTACGGAGCAGATGCTAGGGCAAATTGCCCTA
GCAGGGGAAAAAGGTCGAAAAGGTCTCTTTCCTGTGGATAGCACGTACATTGGGAACCCAAAGCCGTACA
TTGGGAACCGGAACCCGTACATTGGGAACCCAAAGCCGTACATTGGGAACCGGTCACACATGTAAGTGAC
TGATATAAAAGAGAAAAAAGGCGATTTTTCCGCCTAAAACTCTTTAAAACTTATTAAAACTCTTAAAACC
CGCCTGGCCTGTGCATAACTGTCTGGCCAGCGCACAGCCGAAGAGCTGCAAAAAGCGCCTACCCTTCGGT
CGCTGCGCTCCCTACGCCCCGCCGCTTCGCGTCGGCCTATCGCGGCCGCTGGCCGCTCAAAAATGGCTGG
CCTACGGCCAGGCAATCTACCAGGGCGCGGACAAGCCGCGCCGTCGCCACTCGACCGCCGGCGCCCACAT
CAAGGCACCCTGCCTCGCGCGTTTCGGTGATGACGGTGAAAACCTCTGACACATGCAGCTCCCGGAGACG
GTCACAGCTTGTCTGTAAGCGGATGCCGGGAGCAGACAAGCCCGTCAGGGCGCGTCAGCGGGTGTTGGCG
GGTGTCGGGGCGCAGCCATGACCCAGTCACGTAGCGATAGCGGAGTGTATACTGGCTTAACTATGCGGCA
TCAGAGCAGATTGTACTGAGAGTGCACCATATGCGGTGTGAAATACCGCACAGATGCGTAAGGAGAAAAT
ACCGCATCAGGCGCTCTTCCGCTTCCTCGCTCACTGACTCGCTGCGCTCGGTCGTTCGGCTGCGGCGAGC
GGTATCAGCTCACTCAAAGGCGGTAATACGGTTATCCACAGAATCAGGGGATAACGCAGGAAAGAACATG
TGAGCAAAAGGCCAGCAAAAGGCCAGGAACCGTAAAAAGGCCGCGTTGCTGGCGTTTTTCCATAGGCTCC
GCCCCCCTGACGAGCATCACAAAAATCGACGCTCAAGTCAGAGGTGGCGAAACCCGACAGGACTATAAAG
ATACCAGGCGTTTCCCCCTGGAAGCTCCCTCGTGCGCTCTCCTGTTCCGACCCTGCCGCTTACCGGATAC
CTGTCCGCCTTTCTCCCTTCGGGAAGCGTGGCGCTTTCTCATAGCTCACGCTGTAGGTATCTCAGTTCGG
TGTAGGTCGTTCGCTCCAAGCTGGGCTGTGTGCACGAACCCCCCGTTCAGCCCGACCGCTGCGCCTTATC
CGGTAACTATCGTCTTGAGTCCAACCCGGTAAGACACGACTTATCGCCACTGGCAGCAGCCACTGGTAAC
AGGATTAGCAGAGCGAGGTATGTAGGCGGTGCTACAGAGTTCTTGAAGTGGTGGCCTAACTACGGCTACA
CTAGAAGGACAGTATTTGGTATCTGCGCTCTGCTGAAGCCAGTTACCTTCGGAAAAAGAGTTGGTAGCTC
TTGATCCGGCAAACAAACCACCGCTGGTAGCGGTGGTTTTTTTGTTTGCAAGCAGCAGATTACGCGCAGA
AAAAAAGGATCTCAAGAAGATCCTTTGATCTTTTCTACGGGGTCTGACGCTCAGTGGAACGAAAACTCAC
GTTAAGGGATTTTGGTCATGCATGATATATCTCCCAATTTGTGTAGGGCTTATTATGCACGCTTAAAAAT
AATAAAAGCAGACTTGACCTGATAGTTTGGCTGTGAGCAATTATGTGCTTAGTGCATCTAACGCTTGAGT
TAAGCCGCGCCGCGAAGCGGCGTCGGCTTGAACGAATTTCTAGCTAGACATTATTTGCCGACTACCTTGG
TGATCTCGCCTTTCACGTAGTGGACAAATTCTTCCAACTGATCTGCGCGCGAGGCCAAGCGATCTTCTTC
TTGTCCAAGATAAGCCTGTCTAGCTTCAAGTATGACGGGCTGATACTGGGCCGGCAGGCGCTCCATTGCC
CAGTCGGCAGCGACATCCTTCGGCGCGATTTTGCCGGTTACTGCGCTGTACCAAATGCGGGACAACGTAA
GCACTACATTTCGCTCATCGCCAGCCCAGTCGGGCGGCGAGTTCCATAGCGTTAAGGTTTCATTTAGCGC
CTCAAATAGATCCTGTTCAGGAACCGGATCAAAGAGTTCCTCCGCCGCTGGACCTACCAAGGCAACGCTA
TGTTCTCTTGCTTTTGTCAGCAAGATAGCCAGATCAATGTCGATTGTGGCTGGCTCGAAGATACCTGCAA
GAATGTCATTGCGCTGCCATTCTCCAAATTGCAGTTCGCGCTTAGCTGGATAACGCCACGGAATGATGTC
GTCGTGCACAACAATGGTGACTTCTACAGCGCGGAGAATCTCGCTCTCTCCAGGGGAAGCCGAAGTTTCC
AAAAGGTCGTTGATCAAAGCTCGCCGCGTTGTTTCATCAAGCCTTACGGTCACCGTAACCAGCAAATCAA
TATCACTGTGTGGCTTCAGGCCGCCATCCACTGCGGAGCCGTACAAATGTACGGCCAGCAACGTCGGTTC
GAGATGGCGCTCGATGACGCCAACTACCTCTGATAGTTGAGTTGATACTTCGGCGATAACCGCTTCACGA
GCCATGGATCCCTCCCTACAACTAGTGATATCGCCCGGAGTTCGCTCCCAGAAATATAGCCATCCCTGCC
CCCTCACGTCAATCCCACGAGCCTCTTATCCATTCTCATTGAACGACGGCGAATTGTATTGATTGGTGAG
CTAATCAATATCAAATATGAAAGGGAAATCGTTAAATTATTCAATTATTATCTAATTGAATAATTTAAGA
ATAATGGTACCTCCGGTTGCTTAGTCATGGATGCGCGGTTCTCGGTCCATGTTGCGTTCCAAGACGCCGG
GCGAGGTTTCTCGCTTCAATTGAAATCATAAAGAAGCAATTGAAAATTTTCGAGTAACCGACCCTCCCGA
TAATCTTCAACATAAAACAACGCACTTCTTCCAACGGGAGAGGCGGTGTTAGTTGCGAGCTAAGGAGATA
AGGT
Features (pLannotate 1.2.2; 11 found; start..end, strand, type, name):
     28..735     +  CDS            mCherry: mCherry is a basic (constitutively fluorescent) red fluorescent protein published in 2004, derived from Discosoma sp.. It is reported to be a very rapidly-maturing monomer with low acid sensitivity.
    757..828     +  terminator     rrnB T1 terminator: transcription terminator T1 from the E. coli rrnB gene
    829..856     -  terminator     T7Te terminator: phage T7 early transcription terminator
   1145..1546    +  CDS            Y4CG_SINFN (fragment): Protein inferred from homology: Swiss-Prot protein existence level 3. From Sinorhizobium fredii (strain NBRC 101917 / NGR234).
   2106..2735    +  CDS            pVS1 StaA: stability protein from the Pseudomonas plasmid pVS1 (Heeb et al., 2000)
   3164..4237    +  CDS            pVS1 RepA: replication protein from the Pseudomonas plasmid pVS1 (Heeb et al., 2000)
   4303..4497    +  rep_origin     pVS1 oriV: origin of replication for the Pseudomonas plasmid pVS1 (Heeb et al., 2000)
   4700..4739    +  CDS            rop (fragment): Rop protein, which maintains plasmids at low copy number; rop
   4841..4981    +  misc_feature   bom: basis of mobility region from pBR322
   5167..5755    -  rep_origin     ori: high-copy-number ColE1/pMB1/pBR322/pUC origin of replication
   6001..6786    -  CDS            SmR: aminoglycoside adenylyltransferase (Murphy, 1985); aadA; confers resistance to spectinomycin and streptomycin
