[The description below was written by a language model from this plasmid's Addgene catalogue record and pLannotate feature annotations shown in this document.]
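Description:
pEA106 is a 7.2 kb bacterial expression plasmid built on the pTF505 backbone that places the red fluorescent protein mCherry under control of the Agrobacterium virB promoter. It is a broad-host-range shuttle-type vector. A high-copy ColE1/pMB1-family origin supports propagation in E. coli. The pVS1 replicon, comprising oriV, the RepA replication protein and the StaA stability protein, allows stable maintenance in Agrobacterium and related Gram-negative bacteria. The pBR322 bom (basis of mobility) region is also present, along with a short rop remnant and a fragment homologous to a Sinorhizobium protein that appears to be carried along with the pVS1 segment. Selection in either host relies on the aadA aminoglycoside adenylyltransferase gene, which confers resistance to spectinomycin and streptomycin.

The payload is a simple reporter cassette. The roughly 0.7 kb mCherry coding sequence, cloned between MluI and HindIII sites that remain intact, is followed by the E. coli rrnB T1 terminator and an adjacent phage T7Te terminator to stop read-through into the backbone. The virB promoter itself is named in the catalogue record but was not picked up by the automated annotation. By position it presumably lies in the unannotated stretch upstream of mCherry, spanning the circular junction of the sequence. In Agrobacterium, virB is one of the virulence operon promoters activated through the VirA/VirG system in response to plant wound signals, so red fluorescence from this plasmid would be expected to report on vir gene induction. The construct was deposited with work on CRISPR RNA-guided integrase genome engineering in Agrobacterium tumefaciens, but the record does not state its exact role in that study.
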