Addgene plasmid #187872: pEA106
Purpose: Expresses mCherry under the virB promoter.
Depositing lab: Kan Wang. Depositing organization: Iowa State University. Publication: CRISPR RNA-guided integrase enables high-efficiency targeted genome engineering in Agrobacterium tumefaciens. Aliu E, Lee K, Wang K. Plant Biotechnol J. 2022 Jun 11. doi: 10.1111/pbi.13872. PubMed 35690588.
Backbone
  Vector backbone: pTF505
  Backbone manufacturer: Keunsub Lee
  Backbone size w/o insert (bp): 6149
  Total vector size (bp): 7214
  Vector type: Bacterial Expression
Growth in bacteria
  Bacterial resistance: Spectinomycin and Streptomycin, 50 & 50 μg/mL
  Growth temperature: 37°C
  Growth strain: DH5alpha
  Copy number: High Copy
Gene/Insert
  Gene/Insert name: mCherry (alt name: monomeric derivative of DsRed fluorescent protein)
  Insert size (bp): 711
  GenBank ID: AY678264.1 AAV52164.1
  Promoter: Agrobacterium virB promoter
  Cloning method: Restriction Enzyme; 5′ cloning site MluI (not destroyed); 3′ cloning site HindIII (not destroyed)
  Sequencing primers: 5′ cgaattgtattgattggtgagct; 3′ ctatagcagcggaggggttg
Terms and licenses: Academic/Nonprofit Terms; Industry Terms: Not Available to Industry
How to cite: pEA106 was a gift from Kan Wang (Addgene plasmid # 187872 ; http://n2t.net/addgene:187872 ; RRID:Addgene_187872)
